Addgene plasmid #39518: pLXSN-H-Ras_V12-G37
Depositing lab: Julian Downward. Depositing organization: Cancer Research UK. Publication: Role of phosphoinositide 3-OH kinase in cell transformation and control of the actin cytoskeleton by Ras. Rodriguez-Viciana P, Warne PH, Khwaja A, Marte BM, Pappin D, Das P, Waterfield MD, Ridley A, Downward J. Cell. 1997 May 2;89(3):457-67. 10.1016/S0092-8674(00)80226-3 PubMed 9150145.
Backbone
  Vector backbone: pLXSN
  Backbone manufacturer: Clontech
  Vector type: Mammalian Expression, Retroviral
  Selectable markers: Neomycin (select with G418)
Growth in bacteria
  Bacterial resistance: Ampicillin, 100 μg/mL
  Growth temperature: 37°C
  Growth strain: DH5alpha
  Copy number: Unknown
Gene/Insert
  Gene/Insert name: HRAS V12 G37
  Species: H. sapiens (human)
  Mutation: G12V and E37G
  Entrez Gene: HRAS (a.k.a. C-BAS/HAS, C-H-RAS, C-HA-RAS1, CTLO, H-RASIDX, HAMSV, HRAS1, RASH1, p21ras)
  Cloning method: Restriction Enzyme; 5′ cloning site EcoRI (not destroyed); 3′ cloning site EcoRI (not destroyed)
  Sequencing primers: 5′ pLXSN_5
Terms and licenses: Academic/Nonprofit Terms; Industry Terms: Not Available to Industry
How to cite: pLXSN-H-Ras_V12-G37 was a gift from Julian Downward (Addgene plasmid # 39518 ; http://n2t.net/addgene:39518 ; RRID:Addgene_39518)
