[The description below was written by a language model from this plasmid's Addgene catalogue record.]
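Description:
pLXSN-H-Ras_V12-G37 is a retroviral mammalian expression plasmid built on the pLXSN backbone (Clontech). It is propagated in E. coli under ampicillin selection; the record lists copy number as unknown and provides no feature table, so the individual backbone elements are not itemised. In the standard pLXSN design, which gives the vector its name, the inserted gene (X) is transcribed from the 5′ long terminal repeat (L), and an internal SV40 early promoter (S) drives a neomycin resistance gene (N). This matches the recorded G418 selectable marker for transduced or transfected mammalian cells. As a retroviral vector, the plasmid would be introduced into a packaging cell line that supplies the viral proteins in trans. The resulting replication-defective particles deliver the LTR-flanked cassette for stable integration into target cells.

The insert is human HRAS carrying two substitutions, G12V and E37G, cloned into an EcoRI site that is preserved at both ends. Because one enzyme flanks both ends, the cloning was non-directional. No epitope tag or reporter is recorded. G12V is the classic oncogenic activating mutation that locks Ras in its GTP-bound state. E37G lies in the effector-binding region and belongs to the class of effector loop mutants that allow activated Ras to engage only a subset of its downstream targets. The associated publication concerns the role of phosphoinositide 3-OH kinase in Ras-driven cell transformation and control of the actin cytoskeleton. The construct is therefore suited to generating stable cell populations expressing a partial-function activated Ras, to dissect which effector pathways contribute to transformation and cytoskeletal changes. The record itself does not state which effectors this mutant retains.
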