>Addgene plasmid #39518 | pLXSN-H-Ras_V12-G37 | addgene partial sequence | sequence record 52406 | pLXSN_5
GGCGCCGTCGGTGTGGGCAAGAGTGCGCTGACCATCCAGCTGATCCAGAACCATTTTGTGGACGAATACG
ACCCCACTATCGGGGATTCCTACCGCAAGCAGGTGGTCATTGATGGGGAGACGTGCCTGTTGGACATCCT
GGATACCGCCGGCCAGGAGGAGTACAGCGCCATGCGGGACCAGTACATGCGCACCGGGGAGGGCTTCCTG
TGTGTGTTTGCCATCAACAACACCAAGTCTTTTGAGGACATCCACCAGTACAGGGAGCAGATCAAACGGG
TGAAGGACTCGGATGACGTGCCCATGGTGCTGGTGGGGAACAAGTGTGACCTGGCTGCACGCACTGTGGA
ATCTCGGCAGGCTCAGGACCTCGCCCGAAGCTACGGCATCCCCTACATCGAGACCTCGGCCAAGACCCGG
CAGGGAGTGGAGGATGCCTTCTACACGTTGGTGCGTGAGATCCGGCAGCACAAGCTGCGGAAGCTGAACC
CTCCTGATGAGAGTGGCCCCGGCTGCATGAGCTGCAAGTGTGTGCTCTCCTGACGCAGCACAAGCTCAGG
ACATGGAGGTGCCGGATGCAGGAAGGAGGTGCAGACGGAAGGAGGAGGAAGGAAGGACGGAAGCAAGGAA
GGAAGGAAGGGCTGCTGGAGCCCAGTCACCCCGGGACCGTGGGCCGAGGTGACTGCAGACCCTCCCAGGG
AGGCTGTGCACAGACTGTCTTGAACATCCCAAATGCC
